>Addgene plasmid #144776 | TFORF3300 | addgene full sequence | sequence record 391510 | Addgene NGS Result
TTAATGTAGTCTTATGCAATACTCTTGTAGTCTTGCAACATGGTAACGATGAGTTAGCAACATGCCTTAC
AAGGAGAGAAAAAGCACCGTGCATGCCGATTGGTGGAAGTAAGGTGGTACGATCGTGCCTTATTAGGAAG
GCAACAGACGGGTCTGACATGGATTGGACGAACCACTGAATTGCCGCATTGCAGAGATATTGTATTTAAG
TGCCTAGCTCGATACATAAACGGGTCTCTCTGGTTAGACCAGATCTGAGCCTGGGAGCTCTCTGGCTAAC
TAGGGAACCCACTGCTTAAGCCTCAATAAAGCTTGCCTTGAGTGCTTCAAGTAGTGTGTGCCCGTCTGTT
GTGTGACTCTGGTAACTAGAGATCCCTCAGACCCTTTTAGTCAGTGTGGAAAATCTCTAGCAGTGGCGCC
CGAACAGGGACTTGAAAGCGAAAGGGAAACCAGAGGAGCTCTCTCGACGCAGGACTCGGCTTGCTGAAGC
GCGCACGGCAAGAGGCGAGGGGCGGCGACTGGTGAGTACGCCAAAAATTTTGACTAGCGGAGGCTAGAAG
GAGAGAGATGGGTGCGAGAGCGTCAGTATTAAGCGGGGGAGAATTAGATCGCGATGGGAAAAAATTCGGT
TAAGGCCAGGGGGAAAGAAAAAATATAAATTAAAACATATAGTATGGGCAAGCAGGGAGCTAGAACGATT
CGCAGTTAATCCTGGCCTGTTAGAAACATCAGAAGGCTGTAGACAAATACTGGGACAGCTACAACCATCC
CTTCAGACAGGATCAGAAGAACTTAGATCATTATATAATACAGTAGCAACCCTCTATTGTGTGCATCAAA
GGATAGAGATAAAAGACACCAAGGAAGCTTTAGACAAGATAGAGGAAGAGCAAAACAAAAGTAAGACCAC
CGCACAGCAAGCGGCCGCTGATCTTCAGACCTGGAGGAGGAGATATGAGGGACAATTGGAGAAGTGAATT
ATATAAATATAAAGTAGTAAAAATTGAACCATTAGGAGTAGCACCCACCAAGGCAAAGAGAAGAGTGGTG
CAGAGAGAAAAAAGAGCAGTGGGAATAGGAGCTTTGTTCCTTGGGTTCTTGGGAGCAGCAGGAAGCACTA
TGGGCGCAGCGTCAATGACGCTGACGGTACAGGCCAGACAATTATTGTCTGGTATAGTGCAGCAGCAGAA
CAATTTGCTGAGGGCTATTGAGGCGCAACAGCATCTGTTGCAACTCACAGTCTGGGGCATCAAGCAGCTC
CAGGCAAGAATCCTGGCTGTGGAAAGATACCTAAAGGATCAACAGCTCCTGGGGATTTGGGGTTGCTCTG
GAAAACTCATTTGCACCACTGCTGTGCCTTGGAATGCTAGTTGGAGTAATAAATCTCTGGAACAGATTTG
GAATCACACGACCTGGATGGAGTGGGACAGAGAAATTAACAATTACACAAGCTTAATACACTCCTTAATT
GAAGAATCGCAAAACCAGCAAGAAAAGAATGAACAAGAATTATTGGAATTAGATAAATGGGCAAGTTTGT
GGAATTGGTTTAACATAACAAATTGGCTGTGGTATATAAAATTATTCATAATGATAGTAGGAGGCTTGGT
AGGTTTAAGAATAGTTTTTGCTGTACTTTCTATAGTGAATAGAGTTAGGCAGGGATATTCACCATTATCG
TTTCAGACCCACCTCCCAACCCCGAGGGGACCCATGCATTGCATCTCAATTAGTCAGCAACCAGGTGTGG
AAAGTCCCCAGGCTCCCCAGCAGGCAGAAGTATGCAAAGCATGCGTCTCAATTAGTCAGCAACCATAGTC
CCGCCCCTAACTCCGCCCATCCCGCCCCTAACTCCGCCCAGTTCCGCCCATTCTCCGCCCCATGGCTGAC
TAATTTTTTTTATTTATGCAGAGGCCGAGGCCGCCTCGGCCTCTGAGCTATTCCAGAAGTAGTGAGGAGG
CTTTTTTGGAGGCCTAGGCTTTTGCAAAAAGCTTTCTAGAGGTACCACCGGAGCTTACCATGACCGAGTA
CAAGCCCACGGTGCGCCTCGCCACCCGCGACGACGTCCCCAGGGCCGTACGCACCCTCGCCGCCGCGTTC
GCCGACTACCCCGCCACGCGCCACACCGTCGATCCGGACCGCCACATCGAGCGGGTCACCGAGCTGCAAG
AACTCTTCCTCACGCGCGTCGGGCTCGACATCGGCAAGGTGTGGGTCGCGGACGACGGCGCCGCCGTGGC
GGTCTGGACCACGCCGGAGAGCGTCGAAGCGGGGGCGGTGTTCGCCGAGATCGGCCCGCGCATGGCCGAG
TTGAGCGGTTCCCGGCTGGCCGCGCAGCAACAGATGGAAGGCCTCCTGGCGCCGCACCGGCCCAAGGAGC
CCGCGTGGTTCCTGGCCACCGTCGGCGTCTCGCCCGACCACCAGGGCAAGGGTCTGGGCAGCGCCGTCGT
GCTCCCCGGAGTGGAGGCGGCCGAGCGCGCCGGGGTGCCCGCCTTCCTGGAGACCTCCGCGCCCCGCAAC
CTCCCCTTCTACGAGCGGCTCGGCTTCACCGTCACCGCCGACGTCGAGGTGCCCGAAGGACCGCGCACCT
GGTGCATGACCCGCAAGCCCGGTGCCAGTTAACGAATTCTAGATCTTGAGACAAATGGCAGTATTCATCC
ACAATTTTAAAAGAAAAGGGGGGATTGGGGGGTACAGTGCAGGGGAAAGAATAGTAGACATAATAGCAAC
AGACATACAAACTAAAGAATTACAAAAACAAATTACAAAAATTCAAAATTTTCGGGTTTATTACAGGGAC
AGCAGAGATCCACTTTGGCGCCGGCTCGAGGCCTGCAGGTGCAAAGATGGATAAAGTTTTAAACAGAGAG
GAATCTTTGCAGCTAATGGACCTTCTAGGTCTTGAAAGGAGTGGGAATTGGCTCCGGTGCCCGTCAGTGG
GCAGAGCGCACATCGCCCACAGTCCCCGAGAAGTTGGGGGGAGGGGTCGGCAATTGAACCGGTGCCTAGA
GAAGGTGGCGCGGGGTAAACTGGGAAAGTGATGTCGTGTACTGGCTCCGCCTTTTTCCCGAGGGTGGGGG
AGAACCGTATATAAGTGCAGTAGTCGCCGTGAACGTTCTTTTTCGCAACGGGTTTGCCGCCAGAACACAG
GTAAGTGCCGTGTGTGGTTCCCGCGGGCCTGGCCTCTTTACGGGTTATGGCCCTTGCGTGCCTTGAATTA
CTTCCACCTGGCTGCAGTACGTGATTCTTGATCCCGAGCTTCGGGTTGGAAGTGGGTGGGAGAGTTCGAG
GCCTTGCGCTTAAGGAGCCCCTTCGCCTCGTGCTTGAGTTGAGGCCTGGCCTGGGCGCTGGGGCCGCCGC
GTGCGAATCTGGTGGCACCTTCGCGCCTGTCTCGCTGCTTTCGATAAGTCTCTAGCCATTTAAAATTTTT
GATGACCTGCTGCGACGCTTTTTTTCTGGCAAGATAGTCTTGTAAATGCGGGCCAAGATCTGCACACTGG
TATTTCGGTTTTTGGGGCCGCGGGCGGCGACGGGGCCCGTGCGTCCCAGCGCACATGTTCGGCGAGGCGG
GGCCTGCGAGCGCGGCCACCGAGAATCGGACGGGGGTAGTCTCAAGCTGGCCGGCCTGCTCTGGTGCCTG
GCCTCGCGCCGCCGTGTATCGCCCCGCCCTGGGCGGCAAGGCTGGCCCGGTCGGCACCAGTTGCGTGAGC
GGAAAGATGGCCGCTTCCCGGCCCTGCTGCAGGGAGCTCAAAATGGAGGACGCGGCGCTCGGGAGAGCGG
GCGGGTGAGTCACCCACACAAAGGAAAAGGGCCTTTCCGTCCTCAGCCGTCGCTTCATGTGACTCCACGG
AGTACCGGGCGCCGTCCAGGCACCTCGATTAGTTCTCGAGCTTTTGGAGTACGTCGTCTTTAGGTTGGGG
GGAGGGGTTTTATGCGATGGAGTTTCCCCACACTGAGTGGGTGGAGACTGAAGTTAGGCCAGCTTGGCAC
TTGATGTAATTCTCCTTGGAATTTGCCCTTTTTGAGTTTGGATCTTGGTTCATTCTCAAGCCTCAGACAG
TGGTTCAAAGTTTTTTTCTTCCATTTCAGGTGTCGTGAGGCTAGCATCGATTGATCAACAAGTTTGTACA
AAAAAGTTGGCATGGACGGAGTAGGGGTTCCCGCTTCCATGTACGGAGACCCTCACGCGCCGCGGCCGAT
CCCCCCGGTTCACCACCTGAACCACGGGCCGCCGCTCCACGCCACACAGCACTACGGCGCGCACGCCCCG
CACCCCAATGTCATGCCGGCCAGTATGGGATCCGCTGTCAACGACGCCTTGAAGCGGGACAAGGACGCGA
TCTATGGGCACCCGTTGTTTCCTCTGTTAGCTCTGGTCTTTGAGAAGTGCGAGCTGGCGACCTGCACTCC
CCGGGAACCTGGAGTGGCTGGCGGAGACGTCTGCTCCTCCGACTCCTTCAACGAGGACATCGCGGTCTTC
GCCAAGCAGGTTCGCGCCGAAAAGCCACTTTTTTCCTCAAATCCAGAGCTGGACAATTTGATGATACAAG
CAATACAAGTACTAAGGTTTCATCTTTTGGAGTTAGAAAAGGTCCACGAACTGTGCGATAACTTCTGCCA
CCGATACATTAGCTGTTTGAAGGGGAAAATGCCCATCGACCTCGTCATTGATGAAAGAGACGGCAGCTCC
AAGTCAGATCATGAAGAACTTTCAGGCTCCTCCACAAATCTCGCTGACCATAACCCTTCTTCTTGGCGAG
ACCACGATGATGCAACCTCAACCCACTCAGCAGGCACCCCAGGGCCCTCCAGTGGGGGCCATGCTTCCCA
GAGCGGAGACAACAGCAGTGAGCAAGGGGATGGTTTAGACAACAGTGTAGCTTCACCTGGTACAGGTGAC
GATGATGATCCGGATAAGGACAAAAAACGCCAGAAGAAAAGAGGCATTTTCCCCAAAGTAGCAACAAATA
TCATGAGAGCATGGCTCTTCCAGCATCTCACACATCCGTACCCTTCCGAAGAGCAGAAGAAACAGTTAGC
GCAAGACACAGGACTTACAATTCTCCAAGTAAACAACTGGTTTATTAATGCCAGAAGAAGAATAGTACAG
CCCATGATTGACCAGTCAAATCGAGCAGTGAGCCAAGGAGCAGCATATAGTCCAGAGGGTCAGCCCATGG
GGAGCTTTGTGTTGGATGGTCAGCAACACATGGGGATCCGGCCTGCAGGACCTATGAGTGGAATGGGCAT
GAATATGGGCATGGATGGGCAATGGCACTACATGTACCCAACTTTCTTGTACAAAGTGGTTGATATCGGT
AAGCCTATCCCTAACCCTCTCCTCGGTCTCGATTCTACGTAGTAATGAACTAGTCCGTAACTTGAAAGTA
TTTCGATTTCTTGGCTTTATATATCTTGTGGAAAGGACGAACACACCCAATCGGACACGTGCAGACGCGT
TAAGTCGACAATCAACCTCTGGATTACAAAATTTGTGAAAGATTGACTGGTATTCTTAACTATGTTGCTC
CTTTTACGCTATGTGGATACGCTGCTTTAATGCCTTTGTATCATGCTATTGCTTCCCGTATGGCTTTCAT
TTTCTCCTCCTTGTATAAATCCTGGTTGCTGTCTCTTTATGAGGAGTTGTGGCCCGTTGTCAGGCAACGT
GGCGTGGTGTGCACTGTGTTTGCTGACGCAACCCCCACTGGTTGGGGCATTGCCACCACCTGTCAGCTCC
TTTCCGGGACTTTCGCTTTCCCCCTCCCTATTGCCACGGCGGAACTCATCGCCGCCTGCCTTGCCCGCTG
CTGGACAGGGGCTCGGCTGTTGGGCACTGACAATTCCGTGGTGTTGTCGGGGAAATCATCGTCCTTTCCT
TGGCTGCTCGCCTGTGTTGCCACCTGGATTCTGCGCGGGACGTCCTTCTGCTACGTCCCTTCGGCCCTCA
ATCCAGCGGACCTTCCTTCCCGCGGCCTGCTGCCGGCTCTGCGGCCTCTTCCGCGTCTTCGCCTTCGCCC
TCAGACGAGTCGGATCTCCCTTTGGGCCGCCTCCCCGCGTCGACTTTAAGACCAATGACTTACAAGGCAG
CTGTAGATCTTAGCCACTTTTTAAAAGAAAAGGGGGGACTGGAAGGGCTAATTCACTCCCAACGAAGACA
AGATCTGCTTTTTGCTTGTACTGGGTCTCTCTGGTTAGACCAGATCTGAGCCTGGGAGCTCTCTGGCTAA
CTAGGGAACCCACTGCTTAAGCCTCAATAAAGCTTGCCTTGAGTGCTTCAAGTAGTGTGTGCCCGTCTGT
TGTGTGACTCTGGTAACTAGAGATCCCTCAGACCCTTTTAGTCAGTGTGGAAAATCTCTAGCAGTACGTA
TAGTAGTTCATGTCATCTTATTATTCAGTATTTATAACTTGCAAAGAAATGAATATCAGAGAGTGAGAGG
AACTTGTTTATTGCAGCTTATAATGGTTACAAATAAAGCAATAGCATCACAAATTTCACAAATAAAGCAT
TTTTTTCACTGCATTCTAGTTGTGGTTTGTCCAAACTCATCAATGTATCTTATCATGTCTGGCTCTAGCT
ATCCCGCCCCTAACTCCGCCCATCCCGCCCCTAACTCCGCCCAGTTCCGCCCATTCTCCGCCCCATGGCT
GACTAATTTTTTTTATTTATGCAGAGGCCGAGGCCGCCTCGGCCTCTGAGCTATTCCAGAAGTAGTGAGG
AGGCTTTTTTGGAGGCCTAGGGACGTACCCAATTCGCCCTATAGTGAGTCGTATTACGCGCGCTCACTGG
CCGTCGTTTTACAACGTCGTGACTGGGAAAACCCTGGCGTTACCCAACTTAATCGCCTTGCAGCACATCC
CCCTTTCGCCAGCTGGCGTAATAGCGAAGAGGCCCGCACCGATCGCCCTTCCCAACAGTTGCGCAGCCTG
AATGGCGAATGGG
[124 nt withheld, positions 6944-7067]
C
[91 nt withheld, positions 7069-7159]
A
[49 nt withheld, positions 7161-7209]
CCTTTGACGTTGGAGTCCACGTTCTTT
[37 nt withheld, positions 7237-7273]
ACCCTATCTCGGTCTATTCTTTTGATTTATAAGGGATTTTGCCGATTTCGGCCTATTGGTTAAAAAATGA
GCTGATTTAACAAAAATTTAACGCGAATTTTAACAAAATATTAACGCTTACAATTTAGGTGGCACTTTTC
GGGGAAATGTGCGCGGAACCCCTATTTGTTTATTTTTCTAAATACATTCAAATATGTATCCGCTCATGAG
ACAATAACCCTGATAAATGCTTCAATAATATTGAAAAAGGAAGAGTATGAGTATTCAACATTTCCGTGTC
GCCCTTATTCCCTTTTTTGCGGCATTTTGCCTTCCTGTTTTTGCTCACCCAGAAACGCTGGTGAAAGTAA
AAGATGCTGAAGATCAGTTGGGTGCACGAGTGGGTTACATCGAACTGGATCTCAACAGCGGTAAGATCCT
TGAGAGTTTTCGCCCCGAAGAACGTTTTCCAATGATGAGCACTTTTAAAGTTCTGCTATGTGGCGCGGTA
TTATCCCGTATTGACGCCGGGCAAGAGCAACTCGGTCGCCGCATACACTATTCTCAGAATGACTTGGTTG
AGTACTCACCAGTCACAGAAAAGCATCTTACGGATGGCATGACAGTAAGAGAATTATGCAGTGCTGCCAT
AACCATGAGTGATAACACTGCGGCCAACTTACTTCTGACAACGATCGGAGGACCGAAGGAGCTAACCGCT
TTTTTGCACAACATGGGGGATCATGTAACTCGCCTTGATCGTTGGGAACCGGAGCTGAATGAAGCCATAC
CAAACGACGAGCGTGACACCACGATGCCTGTAGCAATGGCAACAACGTTGCGCAAACTATTAACTGGCGA
ACTACTTACTCTAGCTTCCCGGCAACAATTAATAGACTGGATGGAGGCGGATAAAGTTGCAGGACCACTT
CTGCGCTCGGCCCTTCCGGCTGGCTGGTTTATTGCTGATAAATCTGGAGCCGGTGAGCGTGGGTCTCGCG
GTATCATTGCAGCACTGGGGCCAGATGGTAAGCCCTCCCGTATCGTAGTTATCTACACGACGGGGAGTCA
GGCAACTATGGATGAACGAAATAGACAGATCGCTGAGATAGGTGCCTCACTGATTAAGCATTGGTAACTG
TCAGACCAAGTTTACTCATATATACTTTAGATTGATTTAAAACTTCATTTTTAATTTAAAAGGATCTAGG
TGAAGATCCTTTTTGATAATCTCATGACCAAAATCCCTTAACGTGAGTTTTCGTTCCACTGAGCGTCAGA
CCCCGTAGAAAAGATCAAAGGATCTTCTTGAGATCCTTTTTTTCTGCGCGTAATCTGCTGCTTGCAAACA
AAAAAACCACCGCTACCAGCGGTGGTTTGTTTGCCGGATCAAGAGCTACCAACTCTTTTTCCGAAGGTAA
CTGGCTTCAGCAGAGCGCAGATACCAAATACTGTTCTTCTAGTGTAGCCGTAGTTAGGCCACCACTTCAA
GAACTCTGTAGCACCGCCTACATACCTCGCTCTGCTAATCCTGTTACCAGTGGCTGCTGCCAGTGGCGAT
AAGTCGTGTCTTACCGGGTTGGACTCAAGACGATAGTTACCGGATAAGGCGCAGCGGTCGGGCTGAACGG
GGGGTTCGTGCACACAGCCCAGCTTGGAGCGAACGACCTACACCGAACTGAGATACCTACAGCGTGAGCT
ATGAGAAAGCGCCACGCTTCCCGAAGGGAGAAAGGCGGACAGGTATCCGGTAAGCGGCAGGGTCGGAACA
GGAGAGCGCACGAGGGAGCTTCCAGGGGGAAACGCCTGGTATCTTTATAGTCCTGTCGGGTTTCGCCACC
TCTGACTTGAGCGTCGATTTTTGTGATGCTCGTCAGGGGGGCGGAGCCTATGGAAAAACGCCAGCAACGC
GGCCTTTTTACGGTTCCTGGCCTTTTGCTGGCCTTTTGCTCACATGTTCTTTCCTGCGTTATCCCCTGAT
TCTGTGGATAACCGTATTACCGCCTTTGAGTGAGCTGATACCGCTCGCCGCAGCCGAACGACCGAGCGCA
GCGAGTCAGTGAGCGAGGAAGCGGAAGAGCGCCCAATACGCAAACCGCCTCTCCCCGCGCGTTGGCCGAT
TCATTAATGCAGCTGGCACGACAGGTTTCCCGACTGGAAAGCGGGCAGTGAGCGCAACGCAATTAATGTG
AGTTAGCTCACTCATTAGGCACCCCAGGCTTTACACTTTATGCTTCCGGCTCGTATGTTGTGTGGAATTG
TGAGCGGATAACAATTTCACACAGGAAACAGCTATGACCATGATTACGCCAAGCGCGCAATTAACCCTCA
CTAAAGGGAACAAAAGCTGGAGCTGCAAGC
Features (pLannotate 1.2.2; 34 found; start..end, strand, type, name):
      5..231     +  promoter       RSV promoter: Rous sarcoma virus enhancer/promoter
    232..412     +  LTR            5' LTR (truncated): truncated 5' long terminal repeat (LTR) from HIV-1
    459..584     +  misc_feature   HIV-1 Ψ: packaging signal of human immunodeficiency virus type 1
    568..931     +  CDS            HIV-1 gag (fragment): gag protein from human immunodeficiency virus 1; gag
   1077..1310    +  misc_feature   RRE: The Rev response element (RRE) of HIV-1 allows for Rev-dependent mRNA export from the nucleus to the cytoplasm.
   1687..1713    +  CDS            Rev (fragment): human immunodeficiency virus 1 (HIV-1) Rev protein; rev; enhances nuclear export of unspliced and incompletely spliced viral mRNAs
   1720..1743    +  promoter       SV40 promoter (fragment): SV40 early promoter
   1744..1815    +  promoter       SV40 promoter (fragment): SV40 enhancer and early promoter
   1839..1974    +  rep_origin     SV40 ori: SV40 origin of replication
   2020..2616    +  CDS            PuroR (fragment): puromycin N-acetyltransferase; pac from Streptomyces; confers resistance to puromycin
   2665..2782    +  misc_feature   cPPT/CTS: central polypurine tract and central termination sequence of HIV-1
   2847..2913    +  CDS            small t antigen (fragment): SV40 (simian virus 40) small t antigen
   2920..4098    +  promoter       EF-1α promoter: strong constitutive promoter for human elongation factor EF-1α
   4119..4136    +  protein_bind   attB1 (fragment): mutant version of attB; core recombination site for the Gateway® BP reaction BP Clonase™
   4139..5284    +  CDS            MEIS1: MEIS1_HUMAN - Experimental evidence at protein level: Swiss-Prot protein existence level 1. Acts as a transcriptional regulator of PAX6. Acts as a transcriptional activator of PF4 in complex with PBX1 or PBX2. Required for hematopoiesis, megakaryocyte lineage development and vascular patterning. May function as a cofactor for HOXA7 and HOXA9 in the induction of myeloid leukemias. From Homo sapiens (Human).
   5286..5310    -  protein_bind   attB2: mutant version of attB; recombination site for the Gateway® BP reaction BP Clonase™
   5318..5359    +  CDS            V5 tag: epitope tag from simian virus 5
   5375..5428    +  promoter       U6 promoter (fragment): RNA polymerase III promoter for human U6 snRNA
   5470..6058    +  misc_feature   WPRE: woodchuck hepatitis virus posttranscriptional regulatory element
   6109..6128    +  misc_feature   cPPT/CTS (fragment): central polypurine tract and central termination sequence of HIV-1
   6130..6363    +  LTR            3' LTR (ΔU3): self-inactivating 3' long terminal repeat (LTR) from HIV-1
   6441..6562    +  polyA_signal   SV40 poly(A) signal: SV40 polyadenylation signal
   6602..6737    +  rep_origin     SV40 ori: SV40 origin of replication
   6758..6776    -  promoter       T7 promoter: promoter for bacteriophage T7 RNA polymerase
   6784..6939    +  CDS            lacZα (fragment): LacZα fragment of β-galactosidase; lacZ fragment
   6944..7372    +  rep_origin     f1 ori (sequence partly withheld): f1 bacteriophage origin of replication; arrow indicates direction of (+) strand synthesis
   7425..7529    +  promoter       AmpR promoter: bla
   7530..8390    +  CDS            AmpR: β-lactamase; bla; confers resistance to ampicillin, carbenicillin, and related antibiotics
   8561..9149    +  rep_origin     ori: high-copy-number ColE1/pMB1/pBR322/pUC origin of replication
   9332..9424    +  CDS            lacI (fragment): lac repressor; lacI; The lac repressor binds to the lac operator to inhibit transcription in E. coli. This inhibition can be relieved by adding lactose or isopropyl-β-D-thiogalactopyranoside (IPTG).
   9437..9458    +  protein_bind   CAP binding site: CAP binding activates transcription in the presence of cAMP. E. coli catabolite activator protein
   9473..9503    +  promoter       lac promoter: promoter for the E. coli lac operon
   9511..9527    +  protein_bind   lac operator: The lac repressor binds to the lac operator to inhibit transcription in E. coli. This inhibition can be relieved by adding lactose or isopropyl-β-D-thiogalactopyranoside (IPTG). lac repressor encoded by lacI
   9572..9590    +  promoter       T3 promoter: promoter for bacteriophage T3 RNA polymerase
