[The description below was written by a language model from this plasmid's Addgene catalogue record and pLannotate feature annotations shown in this document.]
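Description:
TFORF3300 is a third-generation, self-inactivating lentiviral expression plasmid built on the pLX_TRC317 backbone for constitutive overexpression of the human transcription factor MEIS2 in mammalian cells. It is maintained in E. coli through a high-copy ColE1/pUC-type origin with ampicillin resistance (bla), and also carries an f1 origin. The depositor notes that the plasmid can recombine, which is common for LTR-containing vectors. The viral portion runs from an RSV promoter fused to a truncated HIV-1 5' LTR, which drives Tat-independent genomic RNA production in packaging cells. It continues through the Ψ packaging signal with a gag fragment, the RRE for Rev-dependent export and a cPPT/CTS, and ends at a ΔU3 3' LTR followed by an SV40 polyadenylation signal.

Two expression units sit between the LTRs. An SV40 early promoter drives puromycin N-acetyltransferase for selection of transduced cells. Downstream, the EF-1α promoter drives the MEIS2 ORF, which is flanked by attB1 and attB2 sites left by Gateway cloning and is followed by a C-terminal V5 epitope tag for detection. A WPRE after the cassette enhances transcript stability and expression. The automated annotation labels the ORF as MEIS1. This most likely reflects homology between the two paralogues, since the catalogue entry and its reference transcript identify the insert as MEIS2. The record describes a unique 24-bp barcode associated with each ORF, but it is not annotated in the feature table. The construct belongs to a barcoded transcription factor ORF collection, where barcode sequencing identifies which factor each cell received in pooled overexpression screens such as directed differentiation studies.
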