Addgene plasmid #144776: TFORF3300
Purpose: Lentiviral vector for overexpressing transcription factor ORFs with unique 24-bp barcodes. Barcodes facilitate identification of transcription factors in pooled screens.
Depositing lab: Feng Zhang. Depositing organization: Broad Institute. Publication: A transcription factor atlas of directed differentiation. Joung J, Ma S, Tay T, Geiger-Schuller KR, Kirchgatterer PC, Verdine VK, Guo B, Arias-Garcia MA, Allen WE, Singh A, Kuksenko O, Abudayyeh OO, Gootenberg JS, Fu Z, Macrae RK, Buenrostro JD, Regev A, Zhang F. Cell. 2023 Jan 5;186(1):209-229.e26. doi: 10.1016/j.cell.2022.11.026. PubMed 36608654.
Backbone
  Vector backbone: pLX_TRC317
  Backbone manufacturer: Broad Institute Genetic Perturbation Platform
  Backbone size w/o insert (bp): 8264
  Vector type: Mammalian Expression, Lentiviral
  Selectable markers: Puromycin
Growth in bacteria
  Bacterial resistance: Ampicillin, 100 μg/mL
  Growth temperature: 37°C
  Growth strain: NEB Stable
  Copy number: High Copy
Gene/Insert
  Gene/Insert name: MEIS2
  Species: H. sapiens (human)
  Insert size (bp): 1349
  Entrez Gene: MEIS2 (a.k.a. CPCMR, HsT18361, MRG1)
  Promoter: EF1a
  Tag / fusion protein: V5 (C terminal on insert)
  Cloning method: Gateway Cloning
  Sequencing primers: 5′ GGGTGGAGACTGAAGTTAGGCCAG; 3′ CACATAGCGTAAAAGGAGCAACATAG
Resource information
  A portion of this plasmid was derived from a plasmid made by: Broad Institute Genetic Perturbation Platform
Terms and licenses: Academic/Nonprofit Terms; Industry Terms: Not Available to Industry
Depositor comments: NM_002399.3 Please test multiple small colonies in case of plasmid recombination. To make this collection available in a timely manner, a portion of this collection was not fully sequenced by Addgene. If an Addgene verified full plasmid sequence is not available, please contact us prior to placing an order to request the full sequence.
How to cite: TFORF3300 was a gift from Feng Zhang (Addgene plasmid # 144776 ; http://n2t.net/addgene:144776 ; RRID:Addgene_144776)
