>Addgene plasmid #144776 | TFORF3300 | depositor partial sequence | sequence record 286443 | Insert
ATCGATTGATCAACAAGTTTGTACAAAAAAGTTGGCATGGACGGAGTAGGGGTTCCCGCTTCCATGTACG
GAGACCCTCACGCGCCGCGGCCGATCCCCCCGGTTCACCACCTGAACCACGGGCCGCCGCTCCACGCCAC
ACAGCACTACGGCGCGCACGCCCCGCACCCCAATGTCATGCCGGCCAGTATGGGATCCGCTGTCAACGAC
GCCTTGAAGCGGGACAAGGACGCGATCTATGGGCACCCGTTGTTTCCTCTGTTAGCTCTGGTCTTTGAGA
AGTGCGAGCTGGCGACCTGCACTCCCCGGGAACCTGGAGTGGCTGGCGGAGACGTCTGCTCCTCCGACTC
CTTCAACGAGGACATCGCGGTCTTCGCCAAGCAGGTTCGCGCCGAAAAGCCACTTTTTTCCTCAAATCCA
GAGCTGGACAATTTGATGATACAAGCAATACAAGTACTAAGGTTTCATCTTTTGGAGTTAGAAAAGGTCC
ACGAACTGTGCGATAACTTCTGCCACCGATACATTAGCTGTTTGAAGGGGAAAATGCCCATCGACCTCGT
CATTGATGAAAGAGACGGCAGCTCCAAGTCAGATCATGAAGAACTTTCAGGCTCCTCCACAAATCTCGCT
GACCATAACCCTTCTTCTTGGCGAGACCACGATGATGCAACCTCAACCCACTCAGCAGGCACCCCAGGGC
CCTCCAGTGGGGGCCATGCTTCCCAGAGCGGAGACAACAGCAGTGAGCAAGGGGATGGTTTAGACAACAG
TGTAGCTTCACCTGGTACAGGTGACGATGATGATCCGGATAAGGACAAAAAACGCCAGAAGAAAAGAGGC
ATTTTCCCCAAAGTAGCAACAAATATCATGAGAGCATGGCTCTTCCAGCATCTCACACATCCGTACCCTT
CCGAAGAGCAGAAGAAACAGTTAGCGCAAGACACAGGACTTACAATTCTCCAAGTAAACAACTGGTTTAT
TAATGCCAGAAGAAGAATAGTACAGCCCATGATTGACCAGTCAAATCGAGCAGTGAGCCAAGGAGCAGCA
TATAGTCCAGAGGGTCAGCCCATGGGGAGCTTTGTGTTGGATGGTCAGCAACACATGGGGATCCGGCCTG
CAGGACCTATGAGTGGAATGGGCATGAATATGGGCATGGATGGGCAATGGCACTACATGTACCCAACTTT
CTTGTACAAAGTGGTTGATATCGGTAAGCCTATCCCTAACCCTCTCCTCGGTCTCGATTCTACGTAGTAA
TGAACTAGTCCGTAACTTGAAAGTATTTCGATTTCTTGGCTTTATATATCTTGTGGAAAGGACGAACACA
CCCAATCGGACACGTGCAG
