>Addgene plasmid #144776 | TFORF3300 | depositor partial sequence | sequence record 286444 | Barcode
ACACACCCAATCGGACACGTGCAG
